Addgene plasmid #242145: PACE_SP_SD4_AraC_R2_S170_LOV
Purpose: Contains an AraC R2 Variant-LOV Chimera gene to assemble a selection phage missing gene III with SapI Golden Gate Assembly
Depositing lab: Dominik Niopek. Depositing organization: Universitaet Heidelberg. Publication: Phage-assisted evolution of allosteric protein switches. Southern NT, von Bachmann A, Hovsepyan A, Griebl M, Wolf B, Lemmen N, Kroell AS, Westermann S, Mathony J, Niopek D. Nat Commun. 2026 Apr 14;17(1):3498. doi: 10.1038/s41467-026-71717-0. PubMed 41980963.
Backbone
  Vector backbone: SPentry_Kan_ccdB
  Vector type: Bacterial Expression
Growth in bacteria
  Bacterial resistance: Kanamycin, 50 μg/mL
  Growth temperature: 37°C
  Growth strain: DH5alpha
  Copy number: High Copy
Gene/Insert
  Gene/Insert name: AraC R2 S170 LOV
  Species: Synthetic
  Cloning method: Golden Gate
Terms and licenses: Academic/Nonprofit Terms; Industry Terms: Not Available to Industry
Depositor comments: Designed to assemble into an AraC R2 S170 LOV containing, Gene III Deficient M13 phage upon SapI golden gate cloning with vectors pBT114 (Addgene plasmid #138523) and pBT29 (Addgene plasmid #122599) and transformation into S2208. Please visit https://doi.org/10.1101/2025.06.12.659331 for bioRxiv preprint.
How to cite: PACE_SP_SD4_AraC_R2_S170_LOV was a gift from Dominik Niopek (Addgene plasmid # 242145 ; http://n2t.net/addgene:242145 ; RRID:Addgene_242145)
