[The description below was written by a language model from this plasmid's Addgene catalogue record and pLannotate feature annotations shown in this document.]
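Description:
PACE_SP_SD4_AraC_R2_S170_LOV is a small (about 3.2 kb) bacterial entry plasmid built on the SPentry_Kan_ccdB backbone. It serves as a donor part for building a selection phage for phage-assisted continuous evolution (PACE). It is maintained in standard E. coli cloning strains through a high-copy ColE1/pUC-type origin and selected with kanamycin via an aph(3')-Ia resistance gene. A fragment of the AmpR (bla) promoter is annotated next to this gene. The backbone name suggests that the insert replaced a ccdB counter-selection cassette during Golden Gate cloning, although the record does not state this explicitly.

The payload is a synthetic chimeric gene in which a LOV photosensor domain is combined with an "R2" variant of AraC, the arabinose-responsive transcriptional regulator. The name suggests insertion at or near residue S170, and "SD4" probably denotes a particular Shine-Dalgarno element, but neither is defined in the record. Automated annotation labels a roughly 320 bp segment as miniSOG. This most likely reflects homology between the inserted LOV domain and that LOV-derived flavoprotein rather than the presence of a fluorescent reporter. The AraC portions and any promoter driving the chimera are not annotated. A short M13 origin fragment is also detected, consistent with phage-derived flanking sequence.

According to the depositor, SapI Golden Gate assembly of this plasmid with two companion phage-backbone vectors, followed by transformation into a suitable host strain, produces an M13 phage that carries the AraC-LOV gene but lacks gene III. Such a phage can only propagate when the activity of its encoded protein drives gene III expression in the host. This dependence allows directed evolution of allosteric, light-switchable protein variants.
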