Features (pLannotate 1.2.2; 5 found; start..end, strand, type, name):
    810..1127    +  CDS            miniSOG: miniSOG is a basic (constitutively fluorescent) cyan fluorescent protein published in 2011, derived from Arabidopsis thaliana. It requires the cofactor flavin for fluorescence.
   1602..1671    +  rep_origin     M13 ori (fragment): M13 bacteriophage origin of replication; arrow indicates direction of (+) strand synthesis
   1697..1754    +  promoter       AmpR promoter (fragment): bla
   1763..2578    -  CDS            KanR: aminoglycoside phosphotransferase; aph(3')-Ia; confers resistance to kanamycin in bacteria or G418 (Geneticin®) in eukaryotes
   2700..73      +  rep_origin     ori (across the origin): high-copy-number ColE1/pMB1/pBR322/pUC origin of replication
>Addgene plasmid #242145 | PACE_SP_SD4_AraC_R2_S170_LOV | addgene full sequence | sequence record 484655 | Addgene NGS Result
TGTCGGGTTTCGCCACCTCTGACTTGAGCGTCGATTTTTGTGATGCTCGTCAGGGGGGCGGAGCCTATGG
AAAAACGCCAGCAACGCGGCCTTTTTACGGTTCCTGGCCTTTTGCTGGCCTTTTGCTCACATGTTCTTTC
CTGCGTTATCCCCTGATTCTGTGGATAACCGTATTACCGCCTTTGAGTGAGCTGATACCGCTCGCCGCAG
CCGAACGACCGAGCGCAGCGAGTCAGTGAGCGAGAATGCTCTTCTAGTAAGGAGGAAAAATGTCCGCGAA
AGCGCAGAACGATCCGCTGCTGCCGGGCTATAGCTTTAACGCACATCTGGTGGCGGGCCTGACCCCGATT
GAAGCGAACGGCTATCTGGATTTTTTTATTGATCGCCCGCTGGGCATGAAAGGCTATATTCTGAACCTGA
CCATTCGCGGCCAGGGCGTGGTGAAAAACCAGGGCCGCGAATTTGTGTGCCGCCCGGGCGATATTCTGCT
GTTTCCGCCGGGCGAAATTCATCATTATGGCCGCCATCCGGAAGCGCGAGAATGGTATCATCAGTGGGTG
TATTTTCGCCCGCGCGCGTATTGGCATGAATGGCTGAACTGGCCGAGCATTTTTGCGAACACCGGCTTTT
TTCGCCCGGATGAAGCGCATCAGCCGCATTTTAGCGATCTGTTTGGCCAGATTATTAACGCGGGCCAGGG
CGAAGGCCTCTATAGCGAACTGCTGACAATTAACCTGCTGGAACAGCTGCTGCTGCGCCGCATGGAAGCG
ATTAACGAAAGCAGCGGTTTAGCCACAACGCTGGAACGCATTGAAAAGAATTTCGTAATCACAGACCCGC
GCCTTCCCGACAATCCAATTATTTTTGCGTCCGATAGCTTCCTGCAATTAACCGAATACAGCCGCGAAGA
AATTCTGGGTCGTAATTGTCGCTTCCTTCAGGGGCCAGAGACTGACCGTGCTACGGTACGCAAAATCCGC
GACGCAATCGACAATCAAACGGAAGTCACGGTTCAGTTGATTAACTATACGAAGAGCGGAAAAAAATTCT
GGAATTTATTTCACTTGCAGCCTATGCGTGACCAGAAGGGCGATGTCCAGTATTTCATTGGCGTTCAGCT
TGATGGTACCGAGCATGTTCGCGATGCTGCGGAGCGTGAAGGTGTAATGTTAATTAAAAAGACTGCTGAA
AACATTGATGAGGCGGCCAAAGGGAGCCTGCATCCGCCGATGGATAACCGCGTGCGCGAAGCGTGCCAGT
ATATTAGCGATCATCTGGCGGATAGCAACTTTGATATTGCGAGCGTGGCGCAGCATGTGTGCCTGAGCCC
TAGCCGCCTGAGCCATCTGTTTCGCCAGCAGCTGGGCATTAGCGTGCTGAGCTGGCGCGAAGATCAGCGC
ATTAGCCAGGCGAAACTGCTGCTGAGCACCACCCGCATGCCGATTGCGACCGTGGGCCTCAACGTGGGCT
TTGATGATCAGCTGTATTTTAGCCGCGTGTTTAAAAAATGCACCGGCGCGAGCCCGAGCGAATTTCGCGC
GGGCTGCGAAGAAAAAGTGAACGATGTGGCGGTGAAACTGAGCGGGTAAGGCTGAAGAGCCTGGTTAAAA
AATGAGCTGATTTAACAAAAATTTAACGCGAATTTTAACAAAATATTAACGCTTACAATTTAGGTGGCAC
TTTTCGGGGAAATGTGCGCGGAACCCCTATTTGTTTATTTTTCTAAATACATTCAAATATGTATCCGCTC
ATGAATTAATTCTTAGAAAAACTCATCGAGCATCAAATGAAACTGCAATTTATTCATATCAGGATTATCA
ATACCATATTTTTGAAAAAGCCGTTTCTGTAATGAAGGAGAAAACTCACCGAGGCAGTTCCATAGGATGG
CAAGATCCTGGTATCGGTCTGCGATTCCGACTCGTCCAACATCAATACAACCTATTAATTTCCCCTCGTC
AAAAATAAGGTTATCAAGTGAGAAATCACCATGAGTGACGACTGAATCCGGTGAGAATGGCAAAAGTTTA
TGCATTTCTTTCCAGACTTGTTCAACAGGCCAGCCATTACGCTCGTCATCAAAATCACTCGCATCAACCA
AACCGTTATTCATTCGTGATTGCGCCTGAGCCAGACGAAATACGCGATCGCTGTTAAAAGGACAATTACA
AACAGGAATCGAATGCAACCGGCGCAGGAACACTGCCAGCGCATCAACAATATTTTCACCTGAATCAGGA
TATTCTTCTAATACCTGGAATGCTGTTTTCCCGGGGATCGCAGTGGTGAGTAACCATGCATCATCAGGAG
TACGGATAAAATGCTTGATGGTCGGAAGAGGCATAAATTCCGTCAGCCAGTTTAGTCTGACCATCTCATC
TGTAACATCATTGGCAACGCTACCTTTGCCATGTTTCAGAAACAACTCTGGCGCATCGGGCTTCCCATAC
AATCGATAGATTGTCGCACCTGATTGCCCGACATTATCGCGAGCCCATTTATACCCATATAAATCAGCAT
CCATGTTGGAATTTAATCGCGGCCTAGAGCAAGACGTTTCCCGTTGAATATGGCTCATAACACCCCTTGT
ATTACTGTTTATGTAAGCAGACAGTTTTATTGTTCATGACCAAAATCCCTTAACGTGAGTTTTCGTTCCA
CTGAGCGTCAGACCCCGTAGAAAAGATCAAAGGATCTTCTTGAGATCCTTTTTTTCTGCGCGTAATCTGC
TGCTTGCAAACAAAAAAACCACCGCTACCAGCGGTGGTTTGTTTGCCGGATCAAGAGCTACCAACTCTTT
TTCCGAAGGTAACTGGCTTCAGCAGAGCGCAGATACCAAATACTGTTCTTCTAGTGTAGCCGTAGTTAGG
CCACCACTTCAAGAACTCTGTAGCACCGCCTACATACCTCGCTCTGCTAATCCTGTTACCAGTGGCTGCT
GCCAGTGGCGATAAGTCGTGTCTTACCGGGTTGGACTCAAGACGATAGTTACCGGATAAGGCGCAGCGGT
CGGGCTGAACGGGGGGTTCGTGCACACAGCCCAGCTTGGAGCGAACGACCTACACCGAACTGAGATACCT
ACAGCGTGAGCTATGAGAAAGCGCCACGCTTCCCGAAGGGAGAAAGGCGGACAGGTATCCGGTAAGCGGC
AGGGTCGGAACAGGAGAGCGCACGAGGGAGCTTCCAGGGGGAAACGCCTGGTATCTTTATAGTCC
